>Addgene plasmid #216600 | MECP2 - E282G in pENTR | addgene full sequence | sequence record 427156 | Addgene NGS Result
GCCTGGCAGTTCCCTACTCTCGCGTTAACGCTAGCATGGATGTTTTCCCAGTCACGACGTTGTAAAACGA
CGGCCAGTCTTAAGCTCGGGCCCCAAATAATGATTTTATTTTGACTGATAGTGACCTGTTCGTTGCAACA
AATTGATGAGCAATGCTTTTTTATAATGCCAACTTTGTACAAAAAAGCAGGCTCCGGCACCATGGTAGCT
GGGATGTTAGGGCTCAGGGAAGAAAAGTCAGAAGACCAGGACCTCCAGGGCCTCAAGGACAAACCCCTCA
AGTTTAAAAAGGTGAAGAAAGATAAGAAAGAAGAGAAAGAGGGCAAGCATGAGCCCGTGCAGCCATCAGC
CCACCACTCTGCTGAGCCCGCAGAGGCAGGCAAAGCAGAGACATCAGAAGGGTCAGGCTCCGCCCCGGCT
GTGCCGGAAGCTTCTGCCTCCCCCAAACAGCGGCGCTCCATCATCCGTGACCGGGGACCCATGTATGATG
ACCCCACCCTGCCTGAAGGCTGGACACGGAAGCTTAAGCAAAGGAAATCTGGCCGCTCTGCTGGGAAGTA
TGATGTGTATTTGATCAATCCCCAGGGAAAAGCCTTTCGCTCTAAAGTGGAGTTGATTGCGTACTTCGAA
AAGGTAGGCGACACATCCCTGGACCCTAATGATTTTGACTTCACGGTAACTGGGAGAGGGAGCCCCTCCC
GGCGAGAGCAGAAACCACCTAAGAAGCCCAAATCTCCCAAAGCTCCAGGAACTGGCAGAGGCCGGGGACG
CCCCAAAGGGAGCGGCACCACGAGACCCAAGGCGGCCACGTCAGAGGGTGTGCAGGTGAAAAGGGTCCTG
GAGAAAAGTCCTGGGAAGCTCCTTGTCAAGATGCCTTTTCAAACTTCGCCAGGGGGCAAGGCTGAGGGGG
GTGGGGCCACCACATCCACCCAGGTCATGGTGATCAAACGCCCCGGCAGGAAGCGAAAAGCTGAGGCCGA
CCCTCAGGCCATTCCCAAGAAACGGGGCCGAAAGCCGGGGAGTGTGGTGGCAGCCGCTGCCGCCGGGGCC
AAAAAGAAAGCCGTGAAGGAGTCTTCTATCCGATCTGTGCAGGAGACCGTACTCCCCATCAAGAAGCGCA
AGACCCGGGAGACGGTCAGCATCGAGGTCAAGGAAGTGGTGAAGCCCCTGCTGGTGTCCACCCTCGGTGA
GAAGAGCGGGAAAGGACTGAAGACCTGTAAGAGCCCTGGGCGGAAAAGCAAGGAGAGCAGCCCCAAGGGG
CGCAGCAGCAGCGCCTCCTCACCCCCCAAGAAGGAGCACCACCACCATCACCACCACTCAGAGTCCCCAA
AGGCCCCCGTGCCACTGCTCCCACCCCTGCCCCCACCTCCACCTGAGCCCGAGAGCTCCGAGGACCCCAC
CAGCCCCCCTGAGCCCCAGGACTTGAGCAGCAGCGTCTGCAAAGAGGAGAAGATGCCCAGAGGAGGCTCA
CTGGAGAGCGACGGCTGCCCCAAGGAGCCAGCTAAGACTCAGCCCGCGGTTGCCACCGCCGCCACGGCCG
CAGAAAAGTACAAACACCGAGGGGAGGGAGAGCGCAAAGACATTGTTTCATCCTCCATGCCAAGGCCAAA
CAGAGAGGAGCCTGTGGACAGCCGGACGCCCGTGACCGAGAGAGTTAGCTGATAGACCCAGCTTTCTTGT
ACAAAGTTGGCATTATAAAAAATAATTGCTCATCAATTTGTTGCAACGAACAGGTCACTATCAGTCAAAA
TAAAATCATTATTTGCCATCCAGCTGATATCCCCTATAGTGAGTCGTATTACATGGTCATAGCTGTTTCC
TGGCAGCTCTGGCCCGTGTCTCAAAATCTCTGATGTTACATTGCACAAGATAAAAATATATCATCATGCC
TCCTCTAGACCAGCCAGGACAGAAATGCCTCGACTTCGCTGCTACCCAAGGTTGCCGGGTGACGCACACC
GTGGAAACGGATGAAGGCACGAACCCAGTGGACATAAGCCTGTTCGGTTCGTAAGCTGTAATGCAAGTAG
CGTATGCGCTCACGCAACTGGTCCAGAACCTTGACCGAACGCAGCGGTGGTAACGGCGCAGTGGCGGTTT
TCATGGCTTGTTATGACTGTTTTTTTGGGGTACAGTCTATGCCTCGGGCATCCAAGCAGCAAGCGCGTTA
CGCCGTGGGTCGATGTTTGATGTTATGGAGCAGCAACGATGTTACGCAGCAGGGCAGTCGCCCTAAAACA
AAGTTAAACATTATGAGGGAAGCGGTGATCGCCGAAGTATCGACTCAACTATCAGAGGTAGTTGGCGTCA
TCGAGCGCCATCTCGAACCGACGTTGCTGGCCGTACATTTGTACGGCTCCGCAGTGGATGGCGGCCTGAA
GCCACACAGTGATATTGATTTGCTGGTTACGGTGACCGTAAGGCTTGATGAAACAACGCGGCGAGCTTTG
ATCAACGACCTTTTGGAAACTTCGGCTTCCCCTGGAGAGAGCGAGATTCTCCGCGCTGTAGAAGTCACCA
TTGTTGTGCACGACGACATCATTCCGTGGCGTTATCCAGCTAAGCGCGAACTGCAATTTGGAGAATGGCA
GCGCAATGACATTCTTGCAGGTATCTTCGAGCCAGCCACGATCGACATTGATCTGGCTATCTTGCTGACA
AAAGCAAGAGAACATAGCGTTGCCTTGGTAGGTCCAGCGGCGGAGGAACTCTTTGATCCGGTTCCTGAAC
AGGATCTATTTGAGGCGCTAAATGAAACCTTAACGCTATGGAACTCGCCGCCCGACTGGGCTGGCGATGA
GCGAAATGTAGTGCTTACGTTGTCCCGCATTTGGTACAGCGCAGTAACCGGCAAAATCGCGCCGAAGGAT
GTCGCTGCCGACTGGGCAATGGAGCGCCTGCCGGCCCAGTATCAGCCCGTCATACTTGAAGCTAGACAGG
CTTATCTTGGACAAGAAGAAGATCGCTTGGCCTCGCGCGCAGATCAGTTGGAAGAATTTGTCCACTACGT
GAAAGGCGAGATCACCAAGGTAGTCGGCAAATAACCCTCGAGCCACCCATGACCAAAATCCCTTAACGTG
AGTTACGCGTCGTTCCACTGAGCGTCAGACCCCGTAGAAAAGATCAAAGGATCTTCTTGAGATCCTTTTT
TTCTGCGCGTAATCTGCTGCTTGCAAACAAAAAAACCACCGCTACCAGCGGTGGTTTGTTTGCCGGATCA
AGAGCTACCAACTCTTTTTCCGAAGGTAACTGGCTTCAGCAGAGCGCAGATACCAAATACTGTTCTTCTA
GTGTAGCCGTAGTTAGGCCACCACTTCAAGAACTCTGTAGCACCGCCTACATACCTCGCTCTGCTAATCC
TGTTACCAGTGGCTGCTGCCAGTGGCGATAAGTCGTGTCTTACCGGGTTGGACTCAAGACGATAGTTACC
GGATAAGGCGCAGCGGTCGGGCTGAACGGGGGGTTCGTGCACACAGCCCAGCTTGGAGCGAACGACCTAC
ACCGAACTGAGATACCTACAGCGTGAGCTATGAGAAAGCGCCACGCTTCCCGAAGGGAGAAAGGCGGACA
GGTATCCGGTAAGCGGCAGGGTCGGAACAGGAGAGCGCACGAGGGAGCTTCCAGGGGGAAACGCCTGGTA
TCTTTATAGTCCTGTCGGGTTTCGCCACCTCTGACTTGAGCGTCGATTTTTGTGATGCTCGTCAGGGGGG
CGGAGCCTATGGAAAAACGCCAGCAACGCGGCCTTTTTACGGTTCCTGGCCTTTTGCTGGCCTTTTGCTC
ACATGTTCTTTCCTGCGTTATCCCCTGATTCTGTGGATAACCGTATTACCGCCTTTGAGTGAGCTGATAC
CGCTCGCCGCAGCCGAACGACCGAGCGCAGCGAGTCAGTGAGCGAGGAAGCGGAAGAGCGCCCAATACGC
AAACCGCCTCTCCCCGCGCGTTGGCCGATTCATTAATGCAGCTGGCACGACAGGTTTCCCGACTGGAAAG
CGGGCAGTGAGCGCAACGCAATTAATACGCGTACCGCTAGCCAGGAAGAGTTTGTAGAAACGCAAAAAGG
CCATCCGTCAGGATGGCCTTCTGCTTAGTTTGATGCCTGGCAGTTTATGGCGGGCGTCCTGCCCGCCACC
CTCCGGGCCGTTGCTTCACAACGTTCAAATCCGCTCCCGGCGGATTTGTCCTACTCAGGAGAGCGTTCAC
CGACAAACAACAGATAAAACGAAAGGCCCAGTCTTCCGACTGAGCCTTTCGTTTTATTTGAT
Features (pLannotate 1.2.2; 12 found; start..end, strand, type, name):
     42..78      -  CDS            lacZα (fragment): LacZα fragment of β-galactosidase; lacZ fragment
     94..193     +  protein_bind   attL1: mutant version of attL; recombination site for the Gateway® LR reaction LR Clonase™
    202..1659    +  CDS            MECP2: MECP2_HUMAN - Experimental evidence at protein level: Swiss-Prot protein existence level 1. Chromosomal protein that binds to methylated DNA. It can bind specifically to a single methyl-CpG pair. It is not influenced by sequences flanking the methyl-CpGs. Mediates transcriptional repression through interaction with histone deacetylase and the corepressor SIN3A. Binds both 5-methylcytosine (5mC) and 5-hydroxymethylcytosine (5hmC)- containing DNA, with a preference for 5-methylcytosine (5mC). From Homo sapiens (Human).
   1666..1765    -  protein_bind   attL2: mutant version of attL; recombination site for the Gateway® LR reaction LR Clonase™
   1783..1801    -  promoter       T7 promoter: promoter for bacteriophage T7 RNA polymerase
   1991..2014    +  promoter       Pc promoter (fragment): intI1 (promoter lies within the coding sequence); class 1 integron promoter
   2190..2246    +  CDS            GmR (fragment): gentamycin acetyltransferase; aacC1; confers resistance to gentamycin
   2253..3044    +  CDS            SmR: aminoglycoside adenylyltransferase (Murphy, 1985); aadA; confers resistance to spectinomycin and streptomycin
   3137..3725    +  rep_origin     ori: high-copy-number ColE1/pMB1/pBR322/pUC origin of replication
   3908..4000    +  CDS            lacI (fragment): lac repressor; lacI; The lac repressor binds to the lac operator to inhibit transcription in E. coli. This inhibition can be relieved by adding lactose or isopropyl-β-D-thiogalactopyranoside (IPTG).
   4055..4082    -  terminator     rrnB T2 terminator: transcription terminator T2 from the E. coli rrnB gene
   4214..4257    +  terminator     rrnB T1 terminator: Escherichia coli rrnB; transcription terminator T1 from the E. coli rrnB gene
