[The description below was written by a language model from this plasmid's Addgene catalogue record and pLannotate feature annotations shown in this document.]
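Description:
MECP2 - E282G in pENTR is a Gateway entry (donor) plasmid built on the pCR8-GW-TOPO backbone and carrying the human MECP2 coding sequence with an E282G substitution, described in the record as an autism spectrum disorder-associated mutation. The sequenced plasmid is about 4.3 kb, consistent with a roughly 2.8 kb backbone plus a roughly 1.5 kb insert introduced by Gibson assembly. It is maintained in E. coli from a high-copy ColE1/pUC-type origin and selected with spectinomycin through the aadA (SmR) aminoglycoside adenylyltransferase gene. A class 1 integron Pc promoter fragment and a short gentamicin-resistance gene remnant lie upstream of aadA. Small lacZα and lacI fragments are also annotated as backbone remnants, and rrnB T1 and T2 terminators sit upstream of the cloning region, where they typically insulate the insert from read-through transcription.

The MECP2 open reading frame, which encodes the methyl-CpG-binding chromosomal protein involved in transcriptional repression, lies between attL1 and attL2. These sites allow LR Clonase-mediated transfer of the insert, in defined orientation, into any attR-containing destination vector. No promoter positioned to express the gene is annotated. The only nearby promoter is a T7 promoter beyond attL2 that points back toward the insert on the opposite strand, so expression depends on the destination vector chosen. According to the depositor, the insert begins with a Kozak sequence that also reads through as a linker, so the clone can be moved into destination vectors that add an N-terminal tag. M13 forward and reverse primer sites flank the cassette for sequence verification. The plasmid serves as a source clone for building expression constructs to study the functional effect of this MECP2 variant.
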