Addgene plasmid #216600: MECP2 - E282G in pENTR
Purpose: gateway cloning donor vector containing MECP2 ASD mutation
Depositing lab: Douglas Allan & Christopher Loewen. Depositing organization: University of British Columbia.
Backbone
  Vector backbone: pCR8-GW-TOPO
  Backbone manufacturer: GenScript
  Backbone size w/o insert (bp): 2800
  Vector type: Gateway Entry Plasmid
Growth in bacteria
  Bacterial resistance: Spectinomycin, 50 μg/mL
  Growth temperature: 37°C
  Growth strain: DH5alpha
  Copy number: High Copy
Gene/Insert
  Gene/Insert name: MECP2
  Species: H. sapiens (human)
  Insert size (bp): 1500
  Mutation: E282G
  Entrez Gene: MECP2 (a.k.a. AUTSX3, MRX16, MRX79, MRXS13, MRXSL, PPMX, RS, RTS, RTT)
  Cloning method: Gibson Cloning
  Sequencing primers: 5′ M13 fwd; 3′ M13 rev
Terms and licenses: Academic/Nonprofit Terms; Industry Terms: Not Available to Industry
Depositor comments: insert contains a Kozak sequence that encodes a linker for cloning into N-terminal tagging pDEST vectors
How to cite: MECP2 - E282G in pENTR was a gift from Douglas Allan & Christopher Loewen (Addgene plasmid # 216600 ; http://n2t.net/addgene:216600 ; RRID:Addgene_216600)
